Addgene plasmid #79469: pDGE12
Purpose: sgRNA shuttle vector; module 5
Depositing lab: Johannes Stuttmann. Depositing organization: Martin-Luther-Universitaet Halle-Wittenberg, Faculty of Medicine. Publication: Generation of chromosomal deletions in dicotyledonous plants employing a user-friendly genome editing toolkit. Ordon J, Gantner J, Kemna J, Schwalgun L, Reschke M, Streubel J, Boch J, Stuttmann J. Plant J. 2016 Aug 31. doi: 10.1111/tpj.13319. PubMed 27579989.
Backbone
  Vector backbone: pUC57
  Modifications to backbone: BsaI site (in bla) eliminated
  Vector type: CRISPR, Synthetic Biology
Growth in bacteria
  Bacterial resistance: Chloramphenicol and Ampicillin, 25 & 100 μg/mL
  Growth temperature: 37°C
  Growth strain: ccdB Survival
  Copy number: High Copy
Gene/Insert
  Gene/Insert name: pAtU6-ccdB-sgRNA
  gRNA/shRNA sequence: none, empty sgRNA shuttle vector
  Insert size (bp): 1498
  Mutation: BsaI site eliminated
  Entrez Gene: ccdB(letD) (a.k.a. D616_p97105, Fpla045)
Terms and licenses: Academic/Nonprofit Terms; Industry Terms: Not Available to Industry
How to cite: pDGE12 was a gift from Johannes Stuttmann (Addgene plasmid # 79469 ; http://n2t.net/addgene:79469 ; RRID:Addgene_79469)
