[The description below was written by a language model from this plasmid's Addgene catalogue record and pLannotate feature annotations shown in this document.]
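Description:
pDGE12 is an empty sgRNA shuttle vector, designated module 5 in a modular plant genome-editing toolkit built for CRISPR/Cas9 work in dicotyledonous plants. It is based on the high-copy cloning plasmid pUC57, carrying the ColE1/pUC-type origin of replication and the bla (AmpR) gene. The BsaI site within bla has been removed, and the insert is also recorded as having a BsaI site eliminated. This is consistent with use of this Type IIS enzyme in downstream assembly, although the record does not spell out the cloning scheme. Remnants of the lacZα region, lac promoter/operator and other backbone fragments flank the insert.

The roughly 1.5 kb payload, pAtU6-ccdB-sgRNA, places a negative-selection cassette between an Arabidopsis U6 snRNA promoter and the Streptococcus pyogenes Cas9 guide RNA scaffold. The annotation software detects only a short fragment of the consensus AtU6 promoter and labels an adjacent stretch as an Arabidopsis OASA1 fragment, so the exact extent of the promoter is not resolved by the feature table. The cassette contains a chloramphenicol acetyltransferase gene with its own cat promoter, a partial ccdA, and the complete ccdB toxin gene. Because CcdB is a gyrase poison that kills standard E. coli strains, the empty vector is maintained in a ccdB-tolerant strain under ampicillin and chloramphenicol selection. Replacing the cassette with a target-specific guide sequence removes the toxin, which counter-selects unmodified vector, and yields a Pol III-driven sgRNA transcription unit. No guide is present in the deposited plasmid. As a numbered module, it presumably supplies one position in a multiplexed sgRNA array transferred into a recipient vector, supporting applications such as generating chromosomal deletions in plants.
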