Features (pLannotate 1.2.2; 17 found; start..end, strand, type, name):
    137..236     +  misc_feature   bom (fragment): basis of mobility region from pBR322
    242..399     -  CDS            lacZα (fragment): LacZα fragment of β-galactosidase; lacZ fragment
    441..566     +  CDS            OASA1 (fragment): CYSK1_ARATH - Also known as OAS1, OASS, OLD3. Experimental evidence at protein level: Swiss-Prot protein existence level 1. Acts as a major cysteine synthase, probably involved in maintaining organic sulfur level. From Arabidopsis thaliana (Mouse-ear cress).
    588..604     +  promoter       AtU6 promoter (fragment): consensus promoter from the three Arabidopsis U6 snRNA genes (Waibel and Filipowicz, 1990; Nekrasov et al., 2013)
    677..779     +  promoter       cat promoter: promoter of the E. coli cat gene encoding chloramphenicol acetyltransferase
    780..1439    +  CDS            CmR: chloramphenicol acetyltransferase; cat; confers resistance to chloramphenicol
   1618..1776    +  CDS            ccdA (fragment): CCDA_ECO57 - Also known as H, letA. Experimental evidence at protein level: Swiss-Prot protein existence level 1. Antitoxin component of a type II toxin-antitoxin (TA) system which inhibits the post-segregational killing (PSK) of plasmid-free cells, also referred to as a plasmid addiction system. Binds to and blocks the activity of CcdB; will also remove bound CcdB protein from the CcdB-GyrA complex by forming a CcdA-CcdB complex, a process termed rejuvenation. Functions as a transcriptional corepressor for the ccdAB operon, repression also requires CcdB (By similarity). From Escherichia coli
   1781..2083    +  CDS            ccdB: CCDB_ECOLI - Also known as G, letB, letD. Experimental evidence at protein level: Swiss-Prot protein existence level 1. Toxic component of a type II toxin-antitoxin (TA) system, functioning in plasmid maintainence. Responsible for the post- segregational killing (PSK) of plasmid-free cells, also referred to as a plasmid addiction system. Half-life of over 2 hours. Cell killing by CcdB is accompanied by filamentation, defects in chromosome and plasmid segregation, defects in cell division, formation of anucleate cells, decreased DNA synthesis and plasmid loss. Interferes with the activity of DN
   2124..2199    +  misc_RNA       gRNA scaffold: guide RNA scaffold for the Streptococcus pyogenes CRISPR/Cas9 system
   2300..2316    -  protein_bind   lac operator: The lac repressor binds to the lac operator to inhibit transcription in E. coli. This inhibition can be relieved by adding lactose or isopropyl-β-D-thiogalactopyranoside (IPTG). lac repressor encoded by lacI
   2324..2354    -  promoter       lac promoter: promoter for the E. coli lac operon
   2369..2390    -  protein_bind   CAP binding site: CAP binding activates transcription in the presence of cAMP. E. coli catabolite activator protein
   2403..2495    -  CDS            lacI (fragment): lac repressor; lacI; The lac repressor binds to the lac operator to inhibit transcription in E. coli. This inhibition can be relieved by adding lactose or isopropyl-β-D-thiogalactopyranoside (IPTG).
   2678..3266    -  rep_origin     ori: high-copy-number ColE1/pMB1/pBR322/pUC origin of replication
   3437..4297    -  CDS            AmpR: β-lactamase; bla; confers resistance to ampicillin, carbenicillin, and related antibiotics
   4298..4402    -  promoter       AmpR promoter: bla
   4497..35      +  CDS            rop (fragment) (across the origin): Rop protein, which maintains plasmids at low copy number; rop
>Addgene plasmid #79469 | pDGE12 | depositor full sequence | sequence record 148632 | pDGE12 sequence 4497 bps
TCGCGCGTTTCGGTGATGACGGTGAAAACCTCTGACACATGCAGCTCCCGGAGACGGTCACAGCTTGTCT
GTAAGCGGATGCCGGGAGCAGACAAGCCCGTCAGGGCGCGTCAGCGGGTGTTGGCGGGTGTCGGGGCTGG
CTTAACTATGCGGCATCAGAGCAGATTGTACTGAGAGTGCACCATATGCGGTGTGAAATACCGCACAGAT
GCGTAAGGAGAAAATACCGCATCAGGCGCCATTCGCCATTCAGGCTGCGCAACTGTTGGGAAGGGCGATC
GGTGCGGGCCTCTTCGCTATTACGCCAGCTGGCGAAAGGGGGATGTGCTGCAAGGCGATTAAGTTGGGTA
ACGCCAGGGTTTTCCCAGTCACGACGTTGTAAAACGACGGCCAGTGAATTCGAGCTCGGTACCTCGCGAA
TGCATCTAGATGGTCTCAGACTGCCAGCTTCTATGAGTACTGAGAGAAGAATCATTCTCTTAGCTTTTGG
AGTTGAGTTGGTTTTAACTGACCCAGCTAAGGGCATGAAAGGAGCTATCGCAAAGGCGGAAGAGATTTTG
GCGAAAGGACTAAGTTGAAAACAATCTTCAAAAGTCCCACATCGCTTAGATAAGAAAACGAAGCTGAGTT
TATATACAGCTAGAGTCGAAGTAGTGATTGAAGTCTTCTGAGACGTTGATCGGCACGTAAGAGGTTCCAA
CTTTCACCATAATGAAATAAGATCACTACCGGGCGTATTTTTTGAGTTATCGAGATTTTCAGGAGCTAAG
GAAGCTAAAATGGAGAAAAAAATCACTGGATATACCACCGTTGATATATCCCAATGGCATCGTAAAGAAC
ATTTTGAGGCATTTCAGTCAGTTGCTCAATGTACCTATAACCAGACCGTTCAGCTGGATATTACGGCCTT
TTTAAAGACCGTAAAGAAAAATAAGCACAAGTTTTATCCGGCCTTTATTCACATTCTTGCCCGCCTGATG
AATGCTCATCCGGAATTCCGTATGGCAATGAAAGACGGTGAGCTGGTGATATGGGATAGTGTTCACCCTT
GTTACACCGTTTTCCATGAGCAAACTGAAACGTTTTCATCGCTCTGGAGTGAATACCACGACGATTTCCG
GCAGTTTCTACACATATATTCGCAAGATGTGGCGTGTTACGGTGAAAACCTGGCCTATTTCCCTAAAGGG
TTTATTGAGAATATGTTTTTCGTCTCAGCCAATCCCTGGGTGAGTTTCACCAGTTTTGATTTAAACGTGG
CCAATATGGACAACTTCTTCGCCCCCGTTTTCACCATGGGCAAATATTATACGCAAGGCGACAAGGTGCT
GATGCCGCTGGCGATTCAGGTTCATCATGCCGTCTGTGATGGCTTCCATGTCGGCAGAATGCTTAATGAA
TTACAACAGTACTGCGATGAGTGGCAGGGCGGGGCGTAATCGCGTGGATCCGGCTTACTAAAAGCCAGAT
AACAGTATGCGTATTTGCGCGCTGATTTTTGCGGTATAAGAATATATACTGATATGTATACCCGAAGTAT
GTCAAAAAGAGGTATGCTATGAAGCAGCGTATTACAGTGACAGTTGACAGCGACAGCTATCAGTTGCTCA
AGGCATATATGATGTCAATATCTCCGGTCTGGTAAGCACAACCATGCAGAATGAAGCCCGTCGTCTGCGT
GCCGAACGCTGGAAAGCGGAAAATCAGGAAGGGATGGCTGAGGTCGCCCGGTTTATTGAAATGAACGGCT
CTTTTGCTGACGAGAACAGGGGCTGGTGAAATGCAGTTTAAGGTTTACACCTATAAAAGAGAGAGCCGTT
ATCGTCTGTTTGTGGATGTACAGAGTGATATTATTGACACGCCCGGGCGACGGATGGTGATCCCCCTGGC
CAGTGCACGTCTGCTGTCAGATAAAGTCTCCCGTGAACTTTACCCGGTGGTGCATATCGGGGATGAAAGC
TGGCGCATGATGACCACCGATATGGCCAGTGTGCCGGTTTCCGTTATCGGGGAAGAAGTGGCTGATCTCA
GCCACCGCGAAAATGACATCAAAAACGCCATTAACCTGATGTTCTGGGGAATATAAATGTCAGGCTCCCT
TATACACAGCCAGTCGAAGACTTGTTTTAGAGCTAGAAATAGCAAGTTAAAATAAGGCTAGTCCGTTATC
AACTTGAAAAAGTGGCACCGAGTCGGTGCTTTTTTTTTCCGTGAGACCATCGGATCCCGGGCCCGTCGAC
TGCAGAGGCCTGCATGCAAGCTTGGCGTAATCATGGTCATAGCTGTTTCCTGTGTGAAATTGTTATCCGC
TCACAATTCCACACAACATACGAGCCGGAAGCATAAAGTGTAAAGCCTGGGGTGCCTAATGAGTGAGCTA
ACTCACATTAATTGCGTTGCGCTCACTGCCCGCTTTCCAGTCGGGAAACCTGTCGTGCCAGCTGCATTAA
TGAATCGGCCAACGCGCGGGGAGAGGCGGTTTGCGTATTGGGCGCTCTTCCGCTTCCTCGCTCACTGACT
CGCTGCGCTCGGTCGTTCGGCTGCGGCGAGCGGTATCAGCTCACTCAAAGGCGGTAATACGGTTATCCAC
AGAATCAGGGGATAACGCAGGAAAGAACATGTGAGCAAAAGGCCAGCAAAAGGCCAGGAACCGTAAAAAG
GCCGCGTTGCTGGCGTTTTTCCATAGGCTCCGCCCCCCTGACGAGCATCACAAAAATCGACGCTCAAGTC
AGAGGTGGCGAAACCCGACAGGACTATAAAGATACCAGGCGTTTCCCCCTGGAAGCTCCCTCGTGCGCTC
TCCTGTTCCGACCCTGCCGCTTACCGGATACCTGTCCGCCTTTCTCCCTTCGGGAAGCGTGGCGCTTTCT
CATAGCTCACGCTGTAGGTATCTCAGTTCGGTGTAGGTCGTTCGCTCCAAGCTGGGCTGTGTGCACGAAC
CCCCCGTTCAGCCCGACCGCTGCGCCTTATCCGGTAACTATCGTCTTGAGTCCAACCCGGTAAGACACGA
CTTATCGCCACTGGCAGCAGCCACTGGTAACAGGATTAGCAGAGCGAGGTATGTAGGCGGTGCTACAGAG
TTCTTGAAGTGGTGGCCTAACTACGGCTACACTAGAAGAACAGTATTTGGTATCTGCGCTCTGCTGAAGC
CAGTTACCTTCGGAAAAAGAGTTGGTAGCTCTTGATCCGGCAAACAAACCACCGCTGGTAGCGGTGGTTT
TTTTGTTTGCAAGCAGCAGATTACGCGCAGAAAAAAAGGATCTCAAGAAGATCCTTTGATCTTTTCTACG
GGGTCTGACGCTCAGTGGAACGAAAACTCACGTTAAGGGATTTTGGTCATGAGATTATCAAAAAGGATCT
TCACCTAGATCCTTTTAAATTAAAAATGAAGTTTTAAATCAATCTAAAGTATATATGAGTAAACTTGGTC
TGACAGTTACCAATGCTTAATCAGTGAGGCACCTATCTCAGCGATCTGTCTATTTCGTTCATCCATAGTT
GCCTGACTCCCCGTCGTGTAGATAACTACGATACGGGAGGGCTTACCATCTGGCCCCAGTGCTGCAATGA
TACCGCGAGAACCACGCTCACCGGCTCCAGATTTATCAGCAATAAACCAGCCAGCCGGAAGGGCCGAGCG
CAGAAGTGGTCCTGCAACTTTATCCGCCTCCATCCAGTCTATTAATTGTTGCCGGGAAGCTAGAGTAAGT
AGTTCGCCAGTTAATAGTTTGCGCAACGTTGTTGCCATTGCTACAGGCATCGTGGTGTCACGCTCGTCGT
TTGGTATGGCTTCATTCAGCTCCGGTTCCCAACGATCAAGGCGAGTTACATGATCCCCCATGTTGTGCAA
AAAAGCGGTTAGCTCCTTCGGTCCTCCGATCGTTGTCAGAAGTAAGTTGGCCGCAGTGTTATCACTCATG
GTTATGGCAGCACTGCATAATTCTCTTACTGTCATGCCATCCGTAAGATGCTTTTCTGTGACTGGTGAGT
ACTCAACCAAGTCATTCTGAGAATAGTGTATGCGGCGACCGAGTTGCTCTTGCCCGGCGTCAATACGGGA
TAATACCGCGCCACATAGCAGAACTTTAAAAGTGCTCATCATTGGAAAACGTTCTTCGGGGCGAAAACTC
TCAAGGATCTTACCGCTGTTGAGATCCAGTTCGATGTAACCCACTCGTGCACCCAACTGATCTTCAGCAT
CTTTTACTTTCACCAGCGTTTCTGGGTGAGCAAAAACAGGAAGGCAAAATGCCGCAAAAAAGGGAATAAG
GGCGACACGGAAATGTTGAATACTCATACTCTTCCTTTTTCAATATTATTGAAGCATTTATCAGGGTTAT
TGTCTCATGAGCGGATACATATTTGAATGTATTTAGAAAAATAAACAAATAGGGGTTCCGCGCACATTTC
CCCGAAAAGTGCCACCTGACGTCTAAGAAACCATTATTATCATGACATTAACCTATAAAAATAGGCGTAT
CACGAGGCCCTTTCGTC
