>Addgene plasmid #79469 | pDGE12 | addgene partial sequence | sequence record 152708 | CAT-R 5'-GCAACTGACTGAAATGCCTC-3'
CCATTGGGATATATCAACGGTGGTATATCCAGTGATTTTTTTCTCCATTTTAGCTTCCTTAGCTCCTGAA
AATCTCGATAACTCAAAAAATACGCCCGGTAGTGATCTTATTTCATTATGGTGAAAGTTGGAACCTCTTA
CGTGCCGATCAACGTCTCAGAAGACTTCAATCACTACTTCGACTCTAGCTGTATATAAACTCAGCTTCGT
TTTCTTATCTAAGCGATGTGGGACTTTTGAAGATTGTTTTCAACTTAGTCCTTTCGCCAAAATCTCTTCC
GCCTTTGCGATAGCTCCTTTCATGCCCTTAGCTGGGTCAGTTAAAACCAACTCAACTCCAAAAGCTAAGA
GAATGATTCTTCTCTCAGTACTCATAGAAGCTGGCAGTCTGAGACCATCTAGATGCATTCGCGAGGTACC
GAGCTCGAATTCACTGGCCGTCGTTTTACAACGTCGTGACTGGGAAAACCCTGGCGTTACCCAACTTAAT
CGCCTTGCAGCACATCCCCCTTTCGCCAGCTGGCGTAATAGCGAAGAGGCCCGCACCGATCGCCCTTCCC
AACAGTTGCGCAGCCTGAATGGCGAATGGCGCCTGATGCGGTATTTTCTCCTTACGCATCTGTGCGGTAT
TTCACACCGCATATGGTGCACTCTCAGTACAATCTGCTCTGATGCCGCATAGTTAAGCCAGCCCCGACAC
CCGCCAACACCCGCTGACGCGCCCTGACGGGCTTGTCTGCTCCCGGCATCCGCTTACAGACAAGCTGTGA
CCGTCTCCGGGAGCTGCATGTGTCAGAGGTTTTCACCGTCATCACCGAAACGCGCGAGACGAAAGGGCCT
CGTGATACGCCTATTTTTATAGGTTAATGTCATGATAATAATGGTTTCTTAGACGTCAGGTGGCACTTTT
CGGGGAAATGTGCGCGGAACCCCTATTTGTTTATTTTTCTAAATACATTCAAATATGTATCCGCTCATGA
GACAATAACCCTGATAAATGCTTCAATAATATTG
