>Addgene plasmid #79469 | pDGE12 | addgene partial sequence | sequence record 152709 | ccdB-Fwd 5'-GCATGATGACCACCGATATG-3'
GGTTTCCGTTATCGGGGAAGAAGTGGCTGATCTCAGCCACCGCGAAAATGACATCAAAAACGCCATTAAC
CTGATGTTCTGGGGAATATAAATGTCAGGCTCCCTTATACACAGCCAGTCGAAGACTTGTTTTAGAGCTA
GAAATAGCAAGTTAAAATAAGGCTAGTCCGTTATCAACTTGAAAAAGTGGCACCGAGTCGGTGCTTTTTT
TTTCCGTGAGACCATCGGATCCCGGGCCCGTCGACTGCAGAGGCCTGCATGCAAGCTTGGCGTAATCATG
GTCATAGCTGTTTCCTGTGTGAAATTGTTATCCGCTCACAATTCCACACAACATACGAGCCGGAAGCATA
AAGTGTAAAGCCTGGGGTGCCTAATGAGTGAGCTAACTCACATTAATTGCGTTGCGCTCACTGCCCGCTT
TCCAGTCGGGAAACCTGTCGTGCCAGCTGCATTAATGAATCGGCCAACGCGCGGGGAGAGGCGGTTTGCG
TATTGGGCGCTCTTCCGCTTCCTCGCTCACTGACTCGCTGCGCTCGGTCGTTCGGCTGCGGCGAGCGGTA
TCAGCTCACTCAAAGGCGGTAATACGGTTATCCACAGAATCAGGGGATAACGCAGGAAAGAACATGTGAG
CAAAAGGCCAGCAAAAGGCCAGGAACCGTAAAAAGGCCGCGTTGCTGGCGTTTTTCCATAGGCTCCGCCC
CCCTGACGAGCATCACAAAAATCGACGCTCAAGTCAGAGGTGGCGAAACCCGACAGGACTATAAAGATAC
CAGGCGTTTCCCCCTGGAAGCTCCCTCGTGCGCTCTCCTGTTCCGACCCTGCCGCTTACCGGATACCTGT
CCGCCTTTCTCCCTTCGGGAAGCGTGGCGCTTTCTCATAGCTCACGCTGTAGGTATCTCAGTTCGGTGTA
GGTCGTTCGCTCCAAGCTGGGCTGTGTGCACGAACCCCCCGTTCAGCCCGACCGCTGCGCCTTATCCGGT
AACTATCGTCTTGAGTCCAACCCGGTAAGACACGACTTATCGCCACTGGCAGCAGCCACTGGTAACAGGA
TTAGCAGAGCGAGGTATGTAGGCGGTGCTACAGAGTTCTTGAAGTGGTGGCCTAACTACGGC
